>Addgene plasmid #206840 | pGL4.23-WIPI1promotor | addgene full sequence | sequence record 455501 | Addgene NGS Result
TGGCCTAACTGGCCGGTACCTGAGCTCGCTAGCCCAAAGCTGGCAGAGCTCCTGCTTCATAAACCGTATT
GACAGTAATTCCGCATGGGAACATGTACAGTACTCAGCTTTTAAAAAGAGATTCTTTGTTAAGGTTTATC
TCGAATTACGTGAGTTTTGAATTGTGCTATATCTTCAAGACGTTACCCCTTTCATAAACTACACTGCCCT
ACACACACTTTCATTTTTTTCAGCTGCGGATCGGATAGGTCTTGTTTAGATACTTTGTGCCATTTTTGTA
ACTTTTCAGATCAAAGGTGCTTCCCCCCACCTTCCAGCTCCGTCAAATGCTGCAGTCATTTCTGTCCTGG
TTAGAAAACCTAGAATCTCGCATGCTAGGTGCTACGTTGTTTTTGCAAATTACTGTTTAGCAGTTATTTA
GTGCACAGGTCTTGAAAGCAGACATGCAGACATTCTACCATTTACTGTTACTTTAGACAAATTGTTTAGC
TTTGGAGCTTCAGTTGCCTCTTCTGTATATTGAGCACAATCGTATTTTCCACACAAGTTTTATAAGAATT
CAAGATGACATACATAGTACGGCGCGCTTGGCAAGTAGTGAGGGTTCTCAACCGCTCGGCAATGGATAAG
ATAACTTGCTATCTCTCTGGCTGAGGCAGCCCCATTTCAGGAGCTTCTCTCAATGCGGCTTGAGGACTCG
ACAAAAGGGTGGGGCTTTGGAGTCTAACGCTCTCTGCTAAACTCTGTAAGTTTAATAGGCAGAGTTACAC
ATGGCAAGGGGTCTGGGCGGGGTGGGAACTAGCGCGTCCTCCTGTCACCCTTGCGGCGGCCCCGACGCAG
TTGCCGGACTGAAACCAGCAGATCTGGCCCCAGCCGCATTCCTTCTTCCCTCTCCCTCCCAGCTGGGCGG
CTCCGGCAATGAAAACACCGCCACGTGGGCCTGCTGCCTTTGCGTCACGCGCCTTTGTCCAATGGAGAGC
CGCGTTACGAAGCCAGGGGCGGGTCGCCAGCCGGGCGGGTCCGCCCACAGCTGCCACGGATTGGCCAAGG
GGGGCGGTGCCCGCCAGCCGTGGCTTGGGCTCGTGGCCAATGGTGGCCGGAGGCAGGGGCCCCGCCCTAT
CAGGTGCTCTGGTCCTCGGGACCAGCTGGAGGGGCGAGAAGGGGCGGGGCGAAGCCGGGGACGCGGCGGG
GACGGGGCGGGGTAGGGGCGGGGTGGGGACGGGGCGGGGTAGGGGCGGGGTGGGGACGGGGCGGGGTAGG
GCGGGGCAGGACCGGCGACCCGGCCCGTGGAGCCGGCGCGGGCGGGCTGCTGAGGTGGCTGTCGCCGGCT
CCGAGCTGCGGCTTCCCGGGCCGAGCCCCCGATGGAGGCCGAGGCCGCGGACGCTCCCCCGGGCGGGGTT
GAGTCGGCGCTCAGCTGCTTCTCTTTCAACCAGGACTGCACGTAAGCTGCGACTCGGCCCCTGCCAGGGA
GGTGGGGGACAGAGTGTCAGGACCCAGGGGTGTCGTCCTGAGAGCAGCTTGTGGCTTCCGCCTCGAGGCG
GCCTCGGCGGGAGGGCCGGTGTCTGCTTCGGACGCATTGGGATCTTGTAAGCTTAGACACTAGAGGGTAT
ATAATGGAAGCTCGACTTCCAGCTTGGCAATCCGGTACTGTTGGTAAAGCCACCATGGAAGATGCCAAAA
ACATTAAGAAGGGCCCAGCGCCATTCTACCCACTCGAAGACGGGACCGCCGGCGAGCAGCTGCACAAAGC
CATGAAGCGCTACGCCCTGGTGCCCGGCACCATCGCCTTTACCGACGCACATATCGAGGTGGACATTACC
TACGCCGAGTACTTCGAGATGAGCGTTCGGCTGGCAGAAGCTATGAAGCGCTATGGGCTGAATACAAACC
ATCGGATCGTGGTGTGCAGCGAGAATAGCTTGCAGTTCTTCATGCCCGTGTTGGGTGCCCTGTTCATCGG
TGTGGCTGTGGCCCCAGCTAACGACATCTACAACGAGCGCGAGCTGCTGAACAGCATGGGCATCAGCCAG
CCCACCGTCGTATTCGTGAGCAAGAAAGGGCTGCAAAAGATCCTCAACGTGCAAAAGAAGCTACCGATCA
TACAAAAGATCATCATCATGGATAGCAAGACCGACTACCAGGGCTTCCAAAGCATGTACACCTTCGTGAC
TTCCCATTTGCCACCCGGCTTCAACGAGTACGACTTCGTGCCCGAGAGCTTCGACCGGGACAAAACCATC
GCCCTGATCATGAACAGTAGTGGCAGTACCGGATTGCCCAAGGGCGTAGCCCTACCGCACCGCACCGCTT
GTGTCCGATTCAGTCATGCCCGCGACCCCATCTTCGGCAACCAGATCATCCCCGACACCGCTATCCTCAG
CGTGGTGCCATTTCACCACGGCTTCGGCATGTTCACCACGCTGGGCTACTTGATCTGCGGCTTTCGGGTC
GTGCTCATGTACCGCTTCGAGGAGGAGCTATTCTTGCGCAGCTTGCAAGACTATAAGATTCAATCTGCCC
TGCTGGTGCCCACACTATTTAGCTTCTTCGCTAAGAGCACTCTCATCGACAAGTACGACCTAAGCAACTT
GCACGAGATCGCCAGCGGCGGGGCGCCGCTCAGCAAGGAGGTAGGTGAGGCCGTGGCCAAACGCTTCCAC
CTACCAGGCATCCGCCAGGGCTACGGCCTGACAGAAACAACCAGCGCCATTCTGATCACCCCCGAAGGGG
ACGACAAGCCTGGCGCAGTAGGCAAGGTGGTGCCCTTCTTCGAGGCTAAGGTGGTGGACTTGGACACCGG
TAAGACACTGGGTGTGAACCAGCGCGGCGAGCTGTGCGTCCGTGGCCCCATGATCATGAGCGGCTACGTT
AACAACCCCGAGGCTACAAACGCTCTCATCGACAAGGACGGCTGGCTGCACAGCGGCGACATCGCCTACT
GGGACGAGGACGAGCACTTCTTCATCGTGGACCGGCTGAAGAGCCTGATCAAATACAAGGGCTACCAGGT
AGCCCCAGCCGAACTGGAGAGCATCCTGCTGCAACACCCCAACATCTTCGACGCCGGGGTCGCCGGCCTG
CCCGACGACGATGCCGGCGAGCTGCCCGCCGCAGTCGTCGTGCTGGAACACGGTAAAACCATGACCGAGA
AGGAGATCGTGGACTATGTGGCCAGCCAGGTTACAACCGCCAAGAAGCTGCGCGGTGGTGTTGTGTTCGT
GGACGAGGTGCCTAAAGGACTGACCGGCAAGTTGGACGCCCGCAAGATCCGCGAGATTCTCATTAAGGCC
AAGAAGGGCGGCAAGATCGCCGTGTAATAATTCTAGAGTCGGGGCGGCCGGCCGCTTCGAGCAGACATGA
TAAGATACATTGATGAGTTTGGACAAACCACAACTAGAATGCAGTGAAAAAAATGCTTTATTTGTGAAAT
TTGTGATGCTATTGCTTTATTTGTAACCATTATAAGCTGCAATAAACAAGTTAACAACAACAATTGCATT
CATTTTATGTTTCAGGTTCAGGGGGAGGTGTGGGAGGTTTTTTAAAGCAAGTAAAACCTCTACAAATGTG
GTAAAATCGATAAGGATCCGTCGACCGATGCCCTTGAGAGCCTTCAACCCAGTCAGCTCCTTCCGGTGGG
CGCGGGGCATGACTATCGTCGCCGCACTTATGACTGTCTTCTTTATCATGCAACTCGTAGGACAGGTGCC
GGCAGCGCTCTTCCGCTTCCTCGCTCACTGACTCGCTGCGCTCGGTCGTTCGGCTGCGGCGAGCGGTATC
AGCTCACTCAAAGGCGGTAATACGGTTATCCACAGAATCAGGGGATAACGCAGGAAAGAACATGTGAGCA
AAAGGCCAGCAAAAGGCCAGGAACCGTAAAAAGGCCGCGTTGCTGGCGTTTTTCCATAGGCTCCGCCCCC
CTGACGAGCATCACAAAAATCGACGCTCAAGTTAGAGGTGGCGAAACCCGACAGGACTATAAAGATACCA
GGCGTTTCCCCCTGGAAGCTCCCTCGTGCGCTCTCCTGTTCCGACCCTGCCGCTTACCGGATACCTGTCC
GCCTTTCTCCCTTCGGGAAGCGTGGCGCTTTCTCATAGCTCACGCTGTAGGTATCTCAGTTCGGTGTAGG
TCGTTCGCTCCAAGCTGGGCTGTGTGCACGAACCCCCCGTTCAGCCCGACCGCTGCGCCTTATCCGGTAA
CTATCGTCTTGAGTCCAACCCGGTAAGACACGACTTATCGCCACTGGCAGCAGCCACTGGTAACAGGATT
AGCAGAGCGAGGTATGTAGGCGGTGCTACAGAGTTCTTGAAGTGGTGGCCTAACTACGGCTACACTAGAA
GAACAGTATTTGGTATCTGCGCTCTGCTGAAGCCAGTTACCTTCGGAAAAAGAGTTGGTAGCTCTTGATC
CGGCAAACAAACCACCGCTGGTAGCGGTGGTTTTTTTGTTTGCAAGCAGCAGATTACGCGCAGAAAAAAA
GGATCTCAAGAAGATCCTTTGATCTTTTCTACGGGGTCTGACGCTCAGTGGAACGAAAACTCACGTTAAG
GGATTTTGGTCATGAGATTATCAAAAAGGATCTTCACCTAGATCCTTTTAAATTAAAAATGAAGTTTTAA
ATCAATCTAAAGTATATATGAGTAAACTTGGTCTGACAGCGGCCGCAAATGCTAAACCACTGCAGTGGTT
ACCAGTGCTTGATCAGTGAGGCACCGATCTCAGCGATCTGCCTATTTCGTTCGTCCATAGTGGCCTGACT
CCCCGTCGTGTAGATCACTACGATTCGTGAGGGCTTACCATCAGGCCCCAGCGCAGCAATGATGCCGCGA
GAGCCGCGTTCACCGGCCCCCGATTTGTCAGCAATGAACCAGCCAGCAGGGAGGGCCGAGCGAAGAAGTG
GTCCTGCTACTTTGTCCGCCTCCATCCAGTCTATGAGCTGCTGTCGTGATGCTAGAGTAAGAAGTTCGCC
AGTGAGTAGTTTCCGAAGAGTTGTGGCCATTGCTACTGGCATCGTGGTATCACGCTCGTCGTTCGGTATG
GCTTCGTTCAACTCTGGTTCCCAGCGGTCAAGCCGGGTCACATGATCACCCATATTATGAAGAAATGCAG
TCAGCTCCTTAGGGCCTCCGATCGTTGTCAGAAGTAAGTTGGCCGCGGTGTTGTCGCTCATGGTAATGGC
AGCACTACACAATTCTCTTACCGTCATGCCATCCGTAAGATGCTTTTCCGTGACCGGCGAGTACTCAACC
AAGTCGTTTTGTGAGTAGTGTATACGGCGACCAAGCTGCTCTTGCCCGGCGTCTATACGGGACAACACCG
CGCCACATAGCAGTACTTTGAAAGTGCTCATCATCGGGAATCGTTCTTCGGGGCGGAAAGACTCAAGGAT
CTTGCCGCTATTGAGATCCAGTTCGATATAGCCCACTCTTGCACCCAGTTGATCTTCAGCATCTTTTACT
TTCACCAGCGTTTCGGGGTGTGCAAAAACAGGCAAGCAAAATGCCGCAAAGAAGGGAATGAGTGCGACAC
GAAAATGTTGGATGCTCATACTCGTCCTTTTTCAATATTATTGAAGCATTTATCAGGGTTACTAGTACGT
CTCTCAAGGATAAGTAAGTAATATTAAGGTACGGGAGGTATTGGACAGGCCGCAATAAAATATCTTTATT
TTCATTACATCTGTGTGTTGGTTTTTTGTGTGAATCGATAGTACTAACATACGCTCTCCATCAAAACAAA
ACGAAACAAAACAAACTAGCAAAATAGGCTGTCCCCAGTGCAAGTGCAGGTGCCAGAACATTTCTC
Features (pLannotate 1.2.2; 11 found; start..end, strand, type, name):
   1362..1454    +  CDS            WIPI1 (fragment): WIPI1_HUMAN - Also known as WIPI49. Experimental evidence at protein level: Swiss-Prot protein existence level 1. Component of the autophagy machinery that controls the major intracellular degradation process by which cytoplasmic materials are packaged into autophagosomes and delivered to lysosomes for degradation (PubMed:28561066). Plays an important role in starvation- and calcium- mediated autophagy, as well as in mitophagy (PubMed:28561066). Functions downstream of the ULK1 and PI3-kinases that produce phosphatidylinositol 3-phosphate (PtdIns3P) on membranes of the endoplasmic reticulum on
   1601..1632    +  promoter       minP: minimal TATA-box promoter with low basal activity
   1665..3317    +  CDS            luciferase: firefly luciferase synthetic luc2 version of the luciferase gene
   3361..3482    -  polyA_signal   SV40 poly(A) signal: SV40 polyadenylation signal
   3505..3573    -  CDS            large T antigen (fragment): large T antigen from SV40 (simian virus 40)
   3589..3721    +  CDS            TcR (fragment): tetracycline efflux protein; tet; confers resistance to tetracycline
   3901..4489    -  rep_origin     ori: high-copy-number ColE1/pMB1/pBR322/pUC origin of replication
   4689..5549    -  CDS            AmpR: β-lactamase confers resistance to ampicillin, carbenicillin, and related antibiotics
   5550..5591    -  promoter       AmpR promoter (fragment): bla
   5654..5702    +  polyA_signal   poly(A) signal: synthetic polyadenylation signal
   5716..1       +  misc_feature   pause site (across the origin): RNA polymerase II transcriptional pause signal from the human α2 globin gene
