[The description below was written by a language model from this plasmid's Addgene catalogue record and pLannotate feature annotations shown in this document.]
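Description:
pGL4.23-WIPI1promotor is a firefly luciferase reporter plasmid for mammalian cells, built on the Promega pGL4.23[luc2/minP] backbone. It is propagated in E. coli through a high-copy ColE1/pUC-type origin and selected with ampicillin via the β-lactamase (AmpR) gene. The catalogue lists a total size of 5,838 bp, while the sequenced record used for annotation is 5,806 nt, a small difference the record does not explain.

The insert is a 1,555 bp partial human WIPI1 promoter spanning from 1,226 bp upstream to 329 bp downstream of the transcription start site, cloned between the NheI and HindIII sites; part of the plasmid derives from commercially synthesised material. Because the fragment extends past the start site, the annotation picks up a short stretch matching the beginning of the WIPI1 coding sequence. WIPI1 encodes a PtdIns3P-binding component of the autophagy machinery. In the feature table the insert sits upstream of the backbone's minimal TATA-box promoter (minP), followed by the synthetic luc2 luciferase gene and an SV40 polyadenylation signal. Luciferase output therefore reports the transcriptional activity conferred by the WIPI1 regulatory region. Upstream of the insert, a synthetic poly(A) signal and an RNA polymerase II pause site from the human α2-globin gene limit read-through transcription from the backbone, keeping background low. The short large T antigen and tetracycline-resistance matches are non-functional fragments, probably just backbone sequence remnants.

The construct is suited to transient transfection promoter assays measuring how signalling pathways or transcription factors regulate WIPI1 expression. The associated publication concerns ABL-MYC control of WIPI1-enhanced autophagy.
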