Addgene plasmid #206840: pGL4.23-WIPI1promotor
Purpose: The plasmid contains the human WIPI1 promotor sequence (-1226 bp upstream to +329 bp downstream of the transcription start site) cloned into pGL4.23[luc2/minP] (NheI/HindIII).
Depositing lab: Tassula Proikas-Cezanne. Depositing organization: Eberhard Karls Universitaet Tuebingen. Publication: The ABL-MYC axis controls WIPI1-enhanced autophagy in lifespan extension. Sporbeck K, Haas ML, Pastor-Maldonado CJ, Schussele DS, Hunter C, Takacs Z, Diogo de Oliveira AL, Franz-Wachtel M, Charsou C, Pfisterer SG, Gubas A, Haller PK, Knorr RL, Kaulich M, Macek B, Eskelinen EL, Simonsen A, Proikas-Cezanne T. Commun Biol. 2023 Aug 24;6(1):872. doi: 10.1038/s42003-023-05236-9. PubMed 37620393.
Backbone
  Vector backbone: pGL4.23[luc2/minP]
  Backbone manufacturer: Promega
  Backbone size w/o insert (bp): 4283
  Total vector size (bp): 5838
  Vector type: Luciferase
Growth in bacteria
  Bacterial resistance: Ampicillin, 100 μg/mL
  Growth temperature: 37°C
  Growth strain: DH5alpha
  Copy number: Unknown
Gene/Insert
  Gene/Insert name: WIPI1 promotor (partial)
  Species: H. sapiens (human)
  Insert size (bp): 1555
Resource information
  A portion of this plasmid was derived from a plasmid made by: AZENTA Life Sciences, GENEWIZ Germany.
Terms and licenses: Academic/Nonprofit Terms; Industry Terms: Not Available to Industry
How to cite: pGL4.23-WIPI1promotor was a gift from Tassula Proikas-Cezanne (Addgene plasmid # 206840 ; http://n2t.net/addgene:206840 ; RRID:Addgene_206840)
